>Addgene plasmid #204444 | Control-3 | addgene full sequence | sequence record 404956 | Addgene NGS Result
CCCCATTGACGTCAATGGGAGTTTGTTTTGGCACCAAAATCAACGGGACTTTCCAAAATGTCGTAACAAC
TCCGCCCCATTGACGCAAATGGGCGGTAGGCGTGTACGGTGGGAGGTCTATATAAGCAGAGCTGGTTTAG
TGAACCGTCAGATCCGCTAGCGCTACCGATGTGGCGACTACGTCGGGCCGCTGTGGCCTGTGAGGTCTGC
CAGTCTTTAGTGAAACACAGCTCTGGAATAAAAGGAAGTTTACCACTACAAAAACTACATCTGGTTTCAC
GAAGCATTTATCATTCACATCATCCTACCTTAAAGCTTCAACGACCCCAATTAAGGACATCCTTTCAGCA
GTTCTCTTCTCTGACAAACCTTCCTTTACGTAAACTGAAATTCTCTCCAATTAAATATGGCTACCAGCCT
CGCAGGAATTTTTGGCCAGCAAGATTAGCTACGAGACTCTTAAAACTTCGCTATCTCATACTAGGATCGG
CTGTTGGGGGTGGCTACACAGCCAAAAAGACTTTTGATCAGTGGAAAGATATGATACCGGACCTTAGTGA
ATATAAATGGATTGTGCCTGACATTGTGTGGGAAATTGATGAGTATATCGATTTTGAGAAAATTAGAAAA
GCCCTTCCTAATTCAGAAGACCTTGTAAAGTTAGCACCAGACTTTGACAAGATTGTTGAAAGCCTTAGCT
TATTGAAGGACTTTTTTACCTCAGGTTCTCCGGAAGAAACGGCGTTTAGAGCAACAGATCGTGGATCTGA
AAGTGACAAGCATTTTAGAAAGGTGTCAGACAAAGAGAAAATTGACCAACTTCAGGAAGAACTTCTGCAC
ACTCAGTTGAAGTATCAGAGAATCTTGGAACGATTAGAAAAGGAGAACAAAGAATTGAGAAAATTAGTAT
TGCAGAAAGATGACAAAGGCATTCATCATAGAAAGCTTAAGAAATCTTTGATTGACATGTATTCTGAAGT
TCTTGATGTTCTCTCTGATTATGATGCCAGTTATAATACGCAAGATCATCTGCCACGGGTTGTTGTGGTT
GGAGATCAGAGTGCTGGAAAGACTAGTGTGTTGGAAATGATTGCCCAAGCTCGAATATTCCCAAGAGGAT
CTGGGGAGATGATGACACGTTCTCCAGTTAAGGTGACTCTGAGTGAAGGTCCTCACCATGTGGCCCTATT
TAAAGATAGTTCTCGGGAGTTTGATCTTACCAAAGAAGAAGATCTTGCAGCATTAAGACATGAAATAGAA
CTTCGAATGAGGGCCAATGTGAAAGAAGGCTGTACCGTTAGCCCTGAGACCATATCCTTAAATGTAAAAG
GCCCTGGACTACAGAGGATGGTGCTTGTTGACTTACCAGGTGTGATTAATACTGTGACATCAGGCATGGC
TCCTGACACAAAGGAAACTATTTTCAGTATCAGCAAAGCTTACATGCAGAATCCTAATGCCATCATACTG
TGTATTCAAGATGGATCTGTGGATGCTGAACGCAGTATTGTTACAGACTTGGTCAGTCAAATGGACCCTC
ATGGAAGGAGAACCATATTCGTTTTGACCAAAGTAGACCTGGCAGAGAAAAATGTAGCCAGTCCAAGCAG
GATTCAGCAGATAATTGAAGGAAAGCTCTTCCCAATGAAAGCTTTAGGTTATTTTGCTGTTGTAACAGGA
AAAGGGAACAGCTCTGAAAGCATTGAAGCTATAAGAGAATATGAAGAAGAGTTTTTTCAGAATTCAAAGC
TCCTAAAGACAAGCATGCTAAAGGCACACCAAGTGACTACAAGAAATTTAAGCCTTGCAGTATCAGACTG
CTTTTGGAAAATGGTACGAGAGTCTGTTGAACAACAGGCTGATAGTTTCAAAGCAACACGTTTTAACCTT
GAAACTGAATGGAAGAATAACTATCCTCGCCTGCGGGAACTTGACCGGAATGAACTATTTGAAAAAGCTA
AAAATGAAATCCTTGATGAAGTTATCAGTCTGAGCCAGGTTACACCAAAACATTGGGAGGAAATCCTTCA
ACAATCTTTGTGGGAAAGAGTATCAACTCATGTGATTGAAAACATCTACCTTCCAGCTGCGCAGACCATG
AATTCAGGAACTTTTAACACCACAGTGGATATCAAGCTTAAACAGTGGACTGATAAACAACTTCCTAATA
AAGCAGTAGAGGTTGCTTGGGAGACCCTACAAGAAGAATTTTCCCGCTTTATGACAGAACCGAAAGGGAA
AGAGCATGATGACATATTTGATAAACTTAAAGAGGCCGTTAAGGAAGAAAGTATTAAACGACACAAGTGG
AATGACTTTGCGGAGGACAGCTTGAGGGTTATTCAACACAATGCTTTGGAAGACCGATCCATATCTGATA
AACAGCAATGGGATGCAGCTATTTATTTTATGGAAGAGGCTCTGCAGGCTCGTCTCAAGGATACTGAAAA
TGCAATTGAAAACATGGTGGGTCCAGACTGGAAAAAGAGGTGGTTATACTGGAAGAATCGGACCCAAGAA
CAGTGTGTTCACAATGAAACCAAGAATGAATTGGAGAAGATGTTGAAATGTAATGAGGAGCACCCAGCTT
ATCTTGCAAGTGATGAAATAACCACAGTCCGGAAGAACCTTGAATCCCGAGGAGTAGAAGTAGATCCAAG
CTTGATTAAGGATACTTGGCATCAAGTTTATAGAAGACATTTTTTAAAAACAGCTCTAAACCATTGTAAC
CTTTGTCGAAGAGGTTTTTATTACTACCAAAGGCATTTTGTAGATTCTGAGTTGGAATGCAATGATGTGG
TCTTGTTTTGGCGTATACAGCGCATGCTTGCTATCACCGCAAATACTTTAAGGCAACAACTTACAAATAC
TGAAGTTAGGCGATTAGAGAAAAATGTTAAAGAGGTATTGGAAGATTTTGCTGAAGATGGTGAGAAGAAG
ATTAAATTGCTTACTGGTAAACGCGTTCAACTGGCGGAAGACCTCAAGAAAGTTAGAGAAATTCAAGAAA
AACTTGATGCTTTCATTGAAGCTCTTCATCAGGAGAAAGGGCTAGCGCTACCGGTCGCCACCATGGTGAG
CAAGGGCGAGGAGCTGTTCACCGGGGTGGTGCCCATCCTGGTCGAGCTGGACGGCGACGTAAACGGCCAC
AAGTTCAGCGTGTCCGGCGAGGGCGAGGGCGATGCCACCTACGGCAAGCTGACCCTGAAGTTCATCTGCA
CCACCGGCAAGCTGCCCGTGCCCTGGCCCACCCTCGTGACCACCCTGACCTACGGCGTGCAGTGCTTCAG
CCGCTACCCCGACCACATGAAGCAGCACGACTTCTTCAAGTCCGCCATGCCCGAAGGCTACGTCCAGGAG
CGCACCATCTTCTTCAAGGACGACGGCAACTACAAGACCCGCGCCGAGGTGAAGTTCGAGGGCGACACCC
TGGTGAACCGCATCGAGCTGAAGGGCATCGACTTCAAGGAGGACGGCAACATCCTGGGGCACAAGCTGGA
GTACAACTACAACAGCCACAACGTCTATATCATGGCCGACAAGCAGAAGAACGGCATCAAGGTGAACTTC
AAGATCCGCCACAACATCGAGGACGGCAGCGTGCAGCTCGCCGACCACTACCAGCAGAACACCCCCATCG
GCGACGGCCCCGTGCTGCTGCCCGACAACCACTACCTGAGCACCCAGTCCAAGCTGAGCAAAGACCCCAA
CGAGAAGCGCGATCACATGGTCCTGCTGGAGTTCGTGACCGCCGCCGGGATCACTCTCGGCATGGACGAG
CTGTACAAGTAAAGCGGCCGCGACTCTAGATCATAATCAGCCATACCACATTTGTAGAGGTTTTACTTGC
TTTAAAAAACCTCCCACACCTCCCCCTGAACCTGAAACATAAAATGAATGCAATTGTTGTTGTTAACTTG
TTTATTGCAGCTTATAATGGTTACAAATAAAGCAATAGCATCACAAATTTCACAAATAAAGCATTTTTTT
CACTGCATTCTAGTTGTGGTTTGTCCAAACTCATCAATGTATCTTAAGGCGTAAATTGTAAGCGTTAATA
TTTTGTTAAAATTCGCGTTAAATTTTTGTTAAATCAGCTCATTTTTTAACCAATAGGCCGAAATCGGCAA
AATCCCTTATAAATCAAAAGAATAGACCGAGATAGGGT
[37 nt withheld, positions 4169-4205]
AAAGAACGTGGACTCCAACGTCAAAGG
[49 nt withheld, positions 4233-4281]
T
[91 nt withheld, positions 4283-4373]
G
[124 nt withheld, positions 4375-4498]
CAGGTGGCACTTTTCGGGGAAATGTGCGCGGAACCCCTATTTGTTTATTTTTCTAAATACATTCAAATAT
GTATCCGCTCATGAGACAATAACCCTGATAAATGCTTCAATAATATTGAAAAAGGAAGAGTCCTGAGGCG
GAAAGAACCAGCTGTGGAATGTGTGTCAGTTAGGGTGTGGAAAGTCCCCAGGCTCCCCAGCAGGCAGAAG
TATGCAAAGCATGCATCTCAATTAGTCAGCAACCAGGTGTGGAAAGTCCCCAGGCTCCCCAGCAGGCAGA
AGTATGCAAAGCATGCATCTCAATTAGTCAGCAACCATAGTCCCGCCCCTAACTCCGCCCATCCCGCCCC
TAACTCCGCCCAGTTCCGCCCATTCTCCGCCCCATGGCTGACTAATTTTTTTTATTTATGCAGAGGCCGA
GGCCGCCTCGGCCTCTGAGCTATTCCAGAAGTAGTGAGGAGGCTTTTTTGGAGGCCTAGGCTTTTGCAAA
GATCGATCAAGAGACAGGATGAGGATCGTTTCGCATGATTGAACAAGATGGATTGCACGCAGGTTCTCCG
GCCGCTTGGGTGGAGAGGCTATTCGGCTATGACTGGGCACAACAGACAATCGGCTGCTCTGATGCCGCCG
TGTTCCGGCTGTCAGCGCAGGGGCGCCCGGTTCTTTTTGTCAAGACCGACCTGTCCGGTGCCCTGAATGA
ACTGCAAGACGAGGCAGCGCGGCTATCGTGGCTGGCCACGACGGGCGTTCCTTGCGCAGCTGTGCTCGAC
GTTGTCACTGAAGCGGGAAGGGACTGGCTGCTATTGGGCGAAGTGCCGGGGCAGGATCTCCTGTCATCTC
ACCTTGCTCCTGCCGAGAAAGTATCCATCATGGCTGATGCAATGCGGCGGCTGCATACGCTTGATCCGGC
TACCTGCCCATTCGACCACCAAGCGAAACATCGCATCGAGCGAGCACGTACTCGGATGGAAGCCGGTCTT
GTCGATCAGGATGATCTGGACGAAGAGCATCAGGGGCTCGCGCCAGCCGAACTGTTCGCCAGGCTCAAGG
CGAGCATGCCCGACGGCGAGGATCTCGTCGTGACCCATGGCGATGCCTGCTTGCCGAATATCATGGTGGA
AAATGGCCGCTTTTCTGGATTCATCGACTGTGGCCGGCTGGGTGTGGCGGACCGCTATCAGGACATAGCG
TTGGCTACCCGTGATATTGCTGAAGAGCTTGGCGGCGAATGGGCTGACCGCTTCCTCGTGCTTTACGGTA
TCGCCGCTCCCGATTCGCAGCGCATCGCCTTCTATCGCCTTCTTGACGAGTTCTTCTGAGCGGGACTCTG
GGGTTCGAAATGACCGACCAAGCGACGCCCAACCTGCCATCACGAGATTTCGATTCCACCGCCGCCTTCT
ATGAAAGGTTGGGCTTCGGAATCGTTTTCCGGGACGCCGGCTGGATGATCCTCCAGCGCGGGGATCTCAT
GCTGGAGTTCTTCGCCCACCCTAGGGGGAGGCTAACTGAAACACGGAAGGAGACAATACCGGAAGGAACC
CGCGCTATGACGGCAATAAAAAGACAGAATAAAACGCACGGTGTTGGGTCGTTTGTTCATAAACGCGGGG
TTCGGTCCCAGGGCTGGCACTCTGTCGATACCCCACCGAGACCCCATTGGGGCCAATACGCCCGCGTTTC
TTCCTTTTCCCCACCCCACCCCCCAAGTTCGGGTGAAGGCCCAGGGCTCGCAGCCAACGTCGGGGCGGCA
GGCCCTGCCATAGCCTCAGGTTACTCATATATACTTTAGATTGATTTAAAACTTCATTTTTAATTTAAAA
GGATCTAGGTGAAGATCCTTTTTGATAATCTCATGACCAAAATCCCTTAACGTGAGTTTTCGTTCCACTG
AGCGTCAGACCCCGTAGAAAAGATCAAAGGATCTTCTTGAGATCCTTTTTTTCTGCGCGTAATCTGCTGC
TTGCAAACAAAAAAACCACCGCTACCAGCGGTGGTTTGTTTGCCGGATCAAGAGCTACCAACTCTTTTTC
CGAAGGTAACTGGCTTCAGCAGAGCGCAGATACCAAATACTGTTCTTCTAGTGTAGCCGTAGTTAGGCCA
CCACTTCAAGAACTCTGTAGCACCGCCTACATACCTCGCTCTGCTAATCCTGTTACCAGTGGCTGCTGCC
AGTGGCGATAAGTCGTGTCTTACCGGGTTGGACTCAAGACGATAGTTACCGGATAAGGCGCAGCGGTCGG
GCTGAACGGGGGGTTCGTGCACACAGCCCAGCTTGGAGCGAACGACCTACACCGAACTGAGATACCTACA
GCGTGAGCTATGAGAAAGCGCCACGCTTCCCGAAGGGAGAAAGGCGGACAGGTATCCGGTAAGCGGCAGG
GTCGGAACAGGAGAGCGCACGAGGGAGCTTCCAGGGGGAAACGCCTGGTATCTTTATAGTCCTGTCGGGT
TTCGCCACCTCTGACTTGAGCGTCGATTTTTGTGATGCTCGTCAGGGGGGCGGAGCCTATGGAAAAACGC
CAGCAACGCGGCCTTTTTACGGTTCCTGGCCTTTTGCTGGCCTTTTGCTCACATGTTCTTTCCTGCGTTA
TCCCCTGATTCTGTGGATAACCGTATTACCGCCATGCATTAGTTATTAATAGTAATCAATTACGGGGTCA
TTAGTTCATAGCCCATATATGGAGTTCCGCGTTACATAACTTACGGTAAATGGCCCGCCTGGCTGACCGC
CCAACGACCCCCGCCCATTGACGTCAATAATGACGTATGTTCCCATAGTAACGCCAATAGGGACTTTCCA
TTGACGTCAATGGGTGGAGTATTTACGGTAAACTGCCCACTTGGCAGTACATCAAGTGTATCATATGCCA
AGTACGCCCCCTATTGACGTCAATGACGGTAAATGGCCCGCCTGGCATTATGCCCAGTACATGACCTTAT
GGGACTTTCCTACTTGGCAGTACATCTACGTATTAGTCATCGCTATTACCATGGTGATGCGGTTTTGGCA
GTACATCAATGGGCGTGGATAGCGGTTTGACTCACGGGGATTTCCAAGTCTCCA
Features (pLannotate 1.2.2; 14 found; start..end, strand, type, name):
    169..3048    +  CDS            OPA1: OPA1_HUMAN - Also known as KIAA0567. Experimental evidence at protein level: Swiss-Prot protein existence level 1. Isoforms that contain the alternative exon 4b (present in isoform 4 and isoform 5) are required for mitochondrial genome maintenance, possibly by anchoring the mitochondrial nucleoids to the inner mitochondrial membrane. From Homo sapiens (Human).
   3073..3792    +  CDS            mEGFP: enhanced GFP with monomerizing A206K mutation (Zacharias et al., 2002) mammalian codon-optimized
   3809..3892    +  CDS            large T antigen (fragment): large T antigen from SV40 (simian virus 40)
   3915..4036    +  polyA_signal   SV40 poly(A) signal: SV40 polyadenylation signal
   4070..4498    -  rep_origin     f1 ori (sequence partly withheld): f1 bacteriophage origin of replication; arrow indicates direction of (+) strand synthesis
   4525..4629    +  promoter       AmpR promoter: bla
   4631..4988    +  promoter       SV40 promoter: SV40 enhancer and early promoter
   5023..5817    +  CDS            NeoR/KanR: aminoglycoside phosphotransferase from Tn5; aph(3')-II (or nptII); confers resistance to neomycin, kanamycin, and G418 (Geneticin®)
   5838..5990    +  CDS            ble (fragment): BLE_KLEPN - Experimental evidence at protein level: Swiss-Prot protein existence level 1. Binding protein with a strong affinity to the bleomycin family of antibiotics. Binds to CL990; an antimitotic-antibiotic compound. From Klebsiella pneumoniae.
   6049..6096    +  polyA_signal   HSV TK poly(A) signal: herpes simplex virus thymidine kinase polyadenylation signal (Cole and Stacy, 1985)
   6187..6203    -  polyA_signal   bGH poly(A) signal (fragment): bovine growth hormone polyadenylation signal
   6425..7013    +  rep_origin     ori: high-copy-number ColE1/pMB1/pBR322/pUC origin of replication
   7188..7491    +  enhancer       CMV enhancer: human cytomegalovirus immediate early enhancer
   7492..133     +  promoter       CMV promoter (across the origin): human cytomegalovirus (CMV) immediate early promoter
