[The description below was written by a language model from this plasmid's Addgene catalogue record and pLannotate feature annotations shown in this document.]
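Description:
Control-3 is a mammalian expression plasmid built on the Clontech pEGFP-N1 backbone that encodes a GFP-tagged point mutant (K369A) of human OPA1 isoform 1, the dynamin-family GTPase of the mitochondrial inner membrane. The sequenced plasmid is about 7.6 kb. It is maintained in E. coli at high copy through a ColE1/pUC-type origin and also carries an f1 phage origin. A single Tn5 NeoR/KanR (aminoglycoside phosphotransferase) gene serves both hosts. A bacterial bla-type promoter drives it for kanamycin selection in bacteria, and the SV40 enhancer/early promoter drives it for G418 selection of transfected mammalian cells. The cassette is terminated by the HSV TK polyadenylation signal.

The expression cassette uses the human CMV immediate-early enhancer and promoter, which span the numbering origin of the circular sequence. They drive the OPA1 open reading frame, which is followed after a short linker by the fluorescent protein coding sequence and the SV40 poly(A) signal. The catalogue lists the tag as EGFP at the N terminus, but the feature table places the fluorescent protein downstream of OPA1, making it a C-terminal fusion as expected for an N1-type vector. This arrangement would leave the N-terminal region of OPA1 unobstructed. The annotation also identifies the reporter as mEGFP, the monomerizing A206K variant, rather than standard EGFP. Short annotated fragments of SV40 large T antigen, ble and the bGH poly(A) signal appear to be backbone remnants or partial matches rather than functional parts.

The plasmid is intended for transient or stable expression of the fluorescently tagged mutant protein in mammalian cells. The name suggests it is one of a series of control constructs for OPA1 structure–function studies, though the record does not state what the K369A substitution is meant to test.
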