Addgene plasmid #204444: Control-3
Purpose: Mammalian expression plasmid of GFP-tagged hOpa1 isoform 1 mutant protein.
Depositing lab: Keir Neuman. Depositing organization: National Heart, Lung, and Blood Institute (NHLBI). Publication: OPA1 helical structures give perspective to mitochondrial dysfunction. Nyenhuis SB, Wu X, Strub MP, Yim YI, Stanton AE, Baena V, Syed ZA, Canagarajah B, Hammer JA, Hinshaw JE. Nature. 2023 Aug 23. doi: 10.1038/s41586-023-06462-1. PubMed 37612506.
Backbone
  Vector backbone: pEGFP-N1
  Backbone manufacturer: Clontech
  Vector type: Mammalian Expression
  Selectable markers: Neomycin (select with G418)
Growth in bacteria
  Bacterial resistance: Kanamycin, 50 μg/mL
  Growth temperature: 37°C
  Growth strain: DH5alpha
  Copy number: High Copy
Gene/Insert
  Gene/Insert name: hOpa1 isoform 1
  Species: H. sapiens (human)
  Mutation: K369A
  Entrez Gene: OPA1 (a.k.a. BERHS, MGM1, MTDPS14, NPG, NTG, largeG)
  Promoter: CMV
  Tag / fusion protein: EGFP (N terminal on backbone)
  Cloning method: Unknown
  Sequencing primers: 5′ CNV-F; 3′ SV40-pArev
Terms and licenses: Academic/Nonprofit Terms; Industry Terms: Not Available to Industry
How to cite: Control-3 was a gift from Keir Neuman (Addgene plasmid # 204444 ; http://n2t.net/addgene:204444 ; RRID:Addgene_204444)
